>Addgene plasmid #236589 | AiP14450: pAAV-AiE0450h-minBG-SYFP2-WPRE3-BarcodeH-BGHpA (Alias: CN4450) | addgene full sequence | sequence record 472509 | Addgene NGS Result
TTCTAACCTGCTGGAGTGAAGGGAACCTTGACTACTTGAAAAGCAGGCTGATTGTCAGGGGCGGAACCGA
ACTCAGAGCTGTCAGGGCCGTCACATGGAAAGTGCCTGGCAGGGGGCGGCGACAGGGGGCTTGGGCTGAC
AGGGCTGTGATTTTGAAAGAAACGTCTCCAAGAAAGTGATTTAAAGTAGGAGAGAAATATTATTATTAGA
TAATGGCTGTCAGGTTATTTTTTGATGTGTTTTCTGAGTATTTCATAATCATCTTGCGCTTAGATGGTAA
GCCCTTCCTGGCTAGGGGCCGTGTCCCATCCCATGCCTCTGTGGCTTTCACCTTCGGGTGTGCAACAGGT
ATCAGAGCTCGGGCTGGGCATAAAAGTCAGGGCAGAGCCATCTATTGCTTACATTTGCTTCTGGGATCCA
GATCTTTCGAAGCTAGCGCTACCGGTCGCCACCATGGTGAGCAAGGGCGAGGAGCTGTTCACCGGGGTGG
TGCCCATCCTGGTCGAGCTGGACGGCGACGTAAACGGCCACAAGTTCAGCGTGTCCGGCGAGGGCGAGGG
CGATGCCACCTACGGCAAGCTGACCCTGAAGCTGATCTGCACCACCGGCAAGCTGCCCGTGCCCTGGCCC
ACCCTCGTGACCACCCTGGGCTACGGCGTGCAGTGCTTCGCCCGCTACCCCGACCACATGAAGCAGCACG
ACTTCTTCAAGTCCGCCATGCCCGAAGGCTACGTCCAGGAGCGCACCATCTTCTTCAAGGACGACGGCAA
CTACAAGACCCGCGCCGAGGTGAAGTTCGAGGGCGACACCCTGGTGAACCGCATCGAGCTGAAGGGCATC
GACTTCAAGGAGGACGGCAACATCCTGGGGCACAAGCTGGAGTACAACTACAACAGCCACAACGTCTATA
TCACCGCCGACAAGCAGAAGAACGGCATCAAGGCCAACTTCAAGATCCGCCACAACATCGAGGACGGCGG
CGTGCAGCTCGCCGACCACTACCAGCAGAACACCCCCATCGGCGACGGCCCCGTGCTGCTGCCCGACAAC
CACTACCTGAGCTACCAGTCCAAGCTGAGCAAAGACCCCAACGAGAAGCGCGATCACATGGTCCTGCTGG
AGTTCGTGACCGCCGCCGGGATCACTCTCGGCATGGACGAGCTGTACAAGTAAGTCGACGGCGCGCCGCG
GCCGCGAATTCGATATCATAATCAACCTCTGGATTACAAAATTTGTGAAAGATTGACTGGTATTCTTAAC
TATGTTGCTCCTTTTACGCTATGTGGATACGCTGCTTTAATGCCTTTGTATCATGCTATTGCTTCCCGTA
TGGCTTTCATTTTCTCCTCCTTGTATAAATCCTGGTTAGTTCTTGCCACGGCGGAACTCATCGCCGCCTG
CCTTGCCCGCTGCTGGACAGGGGCTCGGCTGTTGGGCACTGACAATTCCGTGGCTCGAGTTCTGCCTCGA
GAGATCTTCGACTGTGCCTTCTAGTTGCCAGCCATCTGTTGTTTGCCCCTCCCCCGTGCCTTCCTTGACC
CTGGAAGGTGCCACTCCCACTGTCCTTTCCTAATAAAATGAGGAAATTGCATCGCATTGTCTGAGTAGGT
GTCATTCTATTCTGGGGGGTGGGGTGGGGCAGGACAGCAAGGGGGAGGATTGGGAAGACAATAGCAGGCA
TGAGATCTCACGTGCGGACCGAGCGGCCGCAGGAACCCCTAGTGATGGAGTTGGCCACTCCCTCTCTGCG
CGCTCGCTCGCTCACTGAGGCCGGGCGACCAAAGGTCGCCCGACGCCCGGGCTTTGCCCGGGCGGCCTCA
GTGAGCGAGCGAGCGCGCAGCTGCCTGCAGGGGCGCCTGATGCGGTATTTTCTCCTTACGCATCTGTGCG
GTATTTCACACCGCATA
[95 nt withheld, positions 1908-2002]
T
[46 nt withheld, positions 2004-2049]
C
[141 nt withheld, positions 2051-2191]
CCTTTGACGTTGGAGTCCACGTTCTTT
[37 nt withheld, positions 2219-2255]
ACTCTATCTCGGGCTATTCTTTTGATTTATAAGGGATTTTGCCGATTTCGGTCTATTGGTTAAAAAATGA
GCTGATTTAACAAAAATTTAACGCGAATTTTAACAAAATATTAACGTTTACAATTTTATGGTGCACTCTC
AGTACAATCTGCTCTGATGCCGCATAGTTAAGCCAGCCCCGACACCCGCCAACACCCGCTGACGCGCCCT
GACGGGCTTGTCTGCTCCCGGCATCCGCTTACAGACAAGCTGTGACCGTCTCCGGGAGCTGCATGTGTCA
GAGGTTTTCACCGTCATCACCGAAACGCGCGAGACGAAAGGGCCTCGTGATACGCCTATTTTTATAGGTT
AATGTCATGATAATAATGGTTTCTTAGACGTCAGGTGGCACTTTTCGGGGAAATGTGCGCGGAACCCCTA
TTTGTTTATTTTTCTAAATACATTCAAATATGTATCCGCTCATGAGACAATAACCCTGATAAATGCTTCA
ATAATATTGAAAAAGGAAGAGTATGAGTATTCAACATTTCCGTGTCGCCCTTATTCCCTTTTTTGCGGCA
TTTTGCCTTCCTGTTTTTGCTCACCCAGAAACGCTGGTGAAAGTAAAAGATGCTGAAGATCAGTTGGGTG
CACGAGTGGGTTACATCGAACTGGATCTCAACAGCGGTAAGATCCTTGAGAGTTTTCGCCCCGAAGAACG
TTTTCCAATGATGAGCACTTTTAAAGTTCTGCTATGTGGCGCGGTATTATCCCGTATTGACGCCGGGCAA
GAGCAACTCGGTCGCCGCATACACTATTCTCAGAATGACTTGGTTGAGTACTCACCAGTCACAGAAAAGC
ATCTTACGGATGGCATGACAGTAAGAGAATTATGCAGTGCTGCCATAACCATGAGTGATAACACTGCGGC
CAACTTACTTCTGACAACGATCGGAGGACCGAAGGAGCTAACCGCTTTTTTGCACAACATGGGGGATCAT
GTAACTCGCCTTGATCGTTGGGAACCGGAGCTGAATGAAGCCATACCAAACGACGAGCGTGACACCACGA
TGCCTGTAGCAATGGCAACAACGTTGCGCAAACTATTAACTGGCGAACTACTTACTCTAGCTTCCCGGCA
ACAATTAATAGACTGGATGGAGGCGGATAAAGTTGCAGGACCACTTCTGCGCTCGGCCCTTCCGGCTGGC
TGGTTTATTGCTGATAAATCTGGAGCCGGTGAGCGTGGGTCTCGCGGTATCATTGCAGCACTGGGGCCAG
ATGGTAAGCCCTCCCGTATCGTAGTTATCTACACGACGGGGAGTCAGGCAACTATGGATGAACGAAATAG
ACAGATCGCTGAGATAGGTGCCTCACTGATTAAGCATTGGTAACTGTCAGACCAAGTTTACTCATATATA
CTTTAGATTGATTTAAAACTTCATTTTTAATTTAAAAGGATCTAGGTGAAGATCCTTTTTGATAATCTCA
TGACCAAAATCCCTTAACGTGAGTTTTCGTTCCACTGAGCGTCAGACCCCGTAGAAAAGATCAAAGGATC
TTCTTGAGATCCTTTTTTTCTGCGCGTAATCTGCTGCTTGCAAACAAAAAAACCACCGCTACCAGCGGTG
GTTTGTTTGCCGGATCAAGAGCTACCAACTCTTTTTCCGAAGGTAACTGGCTTCAGCAGAGCGCAGATAC
CAAATACTGTTCTTCTAGTGTAGCCGTAGTTAGGCCACCACTTCAAGAACTCTGTAGCACCGCCTACATA
CCTCGCTCTGCTAATCCTGTTACCAGTGGCTGCTGCCAGTGGCGATAAGTCGTGTCTTACCGGGTTGGAC
TCAAGACGATAGTTACCGGATAAGGCGCAGCGGTCGGGCTGAACGGGGGGTTCGTGCACACAGCCCAGCT
TGGAGCGAACGACCTACACCGAACTGAGATACCTACAGCGTGAGCTATGAGAAAGCGCCACGCTTCCCGA
AGGGAGAAAGGCGGACAGGTATCCGGTAAGCGGCAGGGTCGGAACAGGAGAGCGCACGAGGGAGCTTCCA
GGGGGAAACGCCTGGTATCTTTATAGTCCTGTCGGGTTTCGCCACCTCTGACTTGAGCGTCGATTTTTGT
GATGCTCGTCAGGGGGGCGGAGCCTATGGAAAAACGCCAGCAACGCGGCCTTTTTACGGTTCCTGGCCTT
TTGCTGGCCTTTTGCTCACATGTCCTGCAGGCAGCTGCGCGCTCGCTCGCTCACTGAGGCCGCCCGGGCG
TCGGGCGACCTTTGGTCGCCCGGCCTCAGTGAGCGAGCGAGCGCGCAGAGAGGGAGTGGCCAACTCCATC
ACTAGGGGTTCCTGCGGCCGCACGCGTGAGACCACAGGCTGAGAGGCCAGGCAGGGTTCACCAGGACACT
CTGAAAGAGCTGTCTGGCTCCCAGGCCCACAGGCCTTCGAGGGAATAGACACATAAGCCTTGCTCCTTTT
TCTCCTGGTATCTGCCCACACCCATATCCTGGAAAGCTGCGTGATTTATGTCCACCAGAGGGGATTTGCT
CTGAGGCTGTGGCCTGCAGGAGCGCCCTTCCGCTGGAGGGTGGGAGGACTGTCTAAGGCAGTCACAGCAA
GGAGAGGCACGGTGTGGGCACTGCTGCTAT
Features (pLannotate 1.2.2; 14 found; start..end, strand, type, name):
    454..1170    +  CDS            SYFP2: SYFP2 is a basic (constitutively fluorescent) yellow fluorescent protein published in 2006, derived from Aequorea victoria. It is reported to be a very rapidly-maturing monomer with moderate acid sensitivity.
   1210..1367    +  misc_feature   WPRE (fragment): woodchuck hepatitis virus posttranscriptional regulatory element
   1373..1453    +  misc_feature   WPRE (fragment): woodchuck hepatitis virus posttranscriptional regulatory element
   1482..1593    +  polyA_signal   bGH poly(A) signal: bovine growth hormone polyadenylation signal
   1711..1851    +  repeat_region  AAV2 ITR: inverted terminal repeat of adeno-associated virus serotype 2 inverted
   1856..1907    -  misc_feature   bom (fragment): basis of mobility region from pBR322
   1926..2381    +  rep_origin     f1 ori (sequence partly withheld): f1 bacteriophage origin of replication; arrow indicates direction of (+) strand synthesis
   2382..2431    -  misc_feature   bom (fragment): basis of mobility region from pBR322
   2533..2568    -  CDS            rop (fragment): Rop protein, which maintains plasmids at low copy number; rop
   2663..2767    +  promoter       AmpR promoter: bla
   2768..3628    +  CDS            AmpR: β-lactamase; bla; confers resistance to ampicillin, carbenicillin, and related antibiotics
   3799..4387    +  rep_origin     ori: high-copy-number ColE1/pMB1/pBR322/pUC origin of replication
   4460..4487    +  repeat_region  AAV2 ITR (fragment): inverted terminal repeat of adeno-associated virus serotype 2 inverted
   4516..4543    +  repeat_region  AAV2 ITR (fragment): inverted terminal repeat of adeno-associated virus serotype 2 inverted
