[The description below was written by a language model from this plasmid's Addgene catalogue record and pLannotate feature annotations shown in this document.]
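Description:
AiP14450: pAAV-AiE0450h-minBG-SYFP2-WPRE3-BarcodeH-BGHpA (alias CN4450) is a 4,875-nt AAV transfer plasmid built on a pAAV backbone and designed as a barcoded enhancer-reporter vector. It is propagated in E. coli through a high-copy ColE1/pUC-type origin and selected with ampicillin via the bla (AmpR) gene and its promoter. An f1 phage origin and small remnants of pBR322 bom and rop sequences are also present in the backbone. The expression cassette is flanked by AAV2 inverted terminal repeats, which direct replication and packaging of the intervening DNA into recombinant AAV particles. The annotation finds one full ITR downstream of the cassette, while the upstream ITR is detected only as two short fragments, a common outcome for these repeat-rich, structured elements in sequencing-based annotation.

According to the construct name and stated purpose, the payload is driven by AiE0450h, an enhancer active in striatal medium spiny neurons, coupled to a minimal beta-globin promoter (minBG). Neither element is called by the automated feature table, but both would lie in the unannotated region upstream of the reporter. They control SYFP2, a rapidly maturing monomeric yellow fluorescent protein derived from Aequorea victoria. Downstream lie WPRE3, a shortened woodchuck hepatitis virus posttranscriptional regulatory element (annotated as two WPRE fragments) that boosts transcript expression while saving packaging space, then "BarcodeH", and finally the bovine growth hormone polyadenylation signal. Because the name places the barcode before the polyA signal, it should be carried in the transcript's 3' untranslated region. That would let this enhancer's activity be read out by sequencing and told apart from other barcoded vectors delivered as a pool. The construct is intended for multiplexed screening of enhancer AAVs, with SYFP2 fluorescence marking the labelled cells.
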