Addgene plasmid #236589: AiP14450: pAAV-AiE0450h-minBG-SYFP2-WPRE3-BarcodeH-BGHpA (Alias: CN4450)
Purpose: Barcoded enhancer AAV vector for multiplexed screening applications; AiE0450h is an enhancer active in striatal MSNs
Depositing lab: Jonathan Ting. Depositing organization: Allen Institute. Publication: Enhancer AAV toolbox for accessing and perturbing striatal cell types and circuits. Hunker AC, Wirthlin ME, Gill G, Johansen NJ, Hooper M, Omstead V, Vargas S, Lerma MN, Taskin N, Weed N, Laird WD, Bishaw YM, Bendrick JL, Gore BB, Ben-Simon Y, Opitz-Araya X, Martinez RA, Way SW, Thyagarajan B, Otto S, Sanchez REA, Alexander JR, Amaya A, Amster A, Arbuckle J, Ayala A, Baker PM, Barcelli T, Barta S, Bertagnolli D, Bielstein C, Bishwakarma P, Bowlus J, Boyer G, Brouner K, Casian B, Casper T, Chakka AB, Chakrabarty R, Chong P, Clark M, Colbert K, Daniel S, Dawe T, Departee M, DiValentin P, Donadio NP, Dotson NI, Dwivedi D, Egdorf T, Fliss T, Gary A, Goldy J, Grasso C, Groce EL, Gudsnuk K, Han W, Haradon Z, Hastings S, Helback O, Ho WV, Huang C, Johnson T, Jones DL, Juneau Z, Kenney J, Leibly M, Li S, Liang E, Loeffler H, Lusk NA, Madigan Z, Malloy J, Malone J, McCue R, Melchor J, Mich JK, Moosman S, Morin E, Naidoo R, Newman D, Ngo K, Nguyen K, Oster AL, Ouellette B, Oyama AA, Pena N, Pham T, Phillips E, Pom C, Potekhina L, Ransford S, Ray PL, Reding M, Rette DF, Reynoldson C, Rimorin C, Sigler AR, Rocha DB, Ronellenfitch K, Ruiz A, Sawyer L, Sevigny JP, Shapovalova NV, Shepard N, Shulga L, Soliman S, Staats B, Taormina MJ, Tieu M, Wang Y, Wilkes J, Wood T, Zhou T, Williford A, Dee N, Mollenkopf T, Ng L, Esposito L, Kalmbach BE, Yao S, Ariza J, Collman F, Mufti S, Smith K, Waters J, Ersing I, Patrick M, Zeng H, Lein ES, Kojima Y, Horwitz G, Owen SF, Levi BP, Daigle TL, Tasic B, Bakken TE, Ting JT. Neuron. 2025 May 21;113(10):1507-1524.e17. doi: 10.1016/j.neuron.2025.04.035. PubMed 40403704.
Backbone
  Vector backbone: pAAV
  Vector type: AAV
Growth in bacteria
  Bacterial resistance: Ampicillin, 100 μg/mL
  Growth temperature: 30°C
  Growth strain: NEB Stable
  Copy number: Unknown
Gene/Insert
  Gene/Insert name: SYFP2
Terms and licenses: Academic/Nonprofit Terms; Industry Terms: Not Available to Industry
How to cite: AiP14450: pAAV-AiE0450h-minBG-SYFP2-WPRE3-BarcodeH-BGHpA (Alias: CN4450) was a gift from Jonathan Ting (Addgene plasmid # 236589 ; http://n2t.net/addgene:236589 ; RRID:Addgene_236589)
